>Addgene plasmid #31123 | FR_HNF4A2-C106R | depositor full sequence | sequence record 14285 | Author sequence
GACGGATCGGGAGATCTCCCGATCCCCTATGGTGCACTCTCAGTACAATCTGCTCTGATGCCGCATAGTT
AAGCCAGTATCTGCTCCCTGCTTGTGTGTTGGAGGTCGCTGAGTAGTGCGCGAGCAAAATTTAAGCTACA
ACAAGGCAAGGCTTGACCGACAATTGCATGAAGAATCTGCTTAGGGTTAGGCGTTTTGCGCTGCTTCGCG
ATGTACGGGCCAGATATACGCGTTGACATTGATTATTGACTAGTTATTAATAGTAATCAATTACGGGGTC
ATTAGTTCATAGCCCATATATGGAGTTCCGCGTTACATAACTTACGGTAAATGGCCCGCCTGGCTGACCG
CCCAACGACCCCCGCCCATTGACGTCAATAATGACGTATGTTCCCATAGTAACGCCAATAGGGACTTTCC
ATTGACGTCAATGGGTGGAGTATTTACGGTAAACTGCCCACTTGGCAGTACATCAAGTGTATCATATGCC
AAGTACGCCCCCTATTGACGTCAATGACGGTAAATGGCCCGCCTGGCATTATGCCCAGTACATGACCTTA
TGGGACTTTCCTACTTGGCAGTACATCTACGTATTAGTCATCGCTATTACCATGGTGATGCGGTTTTGGC
AGTACATCAATGGGCGTGGATAGCGGTTTGACTCACGGGGATTTCCAAGTCTCCACCCCATTGACGTCAA
TGGGAGTTTGTTTTGGCACCAAAATCAACGGGACTTTCCAAAATGTCGTAACAACTCCGCCCCATTGACG
CAAATGGGCGGTAGGCGTGTACGGTGGGAGGTCTATATAAGCAGAGCTCTCCCTATCAGTGATAGAGATC
TCCCTATCAGTGATAGAGATCGTCGACGAGCTCGTTTAGTGAACCGTCAGATCGCCTGGAGACGCCATCC
ACGCTGTTTTGACCTCCATAGAAGACACCGGGACCGATCCAGCCTCCGGACTCTAGCGTTTAAACTTAAG
CTTGGTACCGAGCTCGGATCCACTAGTCCAGTGTGGTGGAATTCTGCAGATATCCAGCACAGTGGCGGCC
GCGCTATGGAGCAAAAGCTCATTTCTGAAGAGGACTTGAATGAAATGGAGCAAAAGCTCATTTCTGAAGA
GGACTTGAATGAAATGGAGCAAAAGCTCATTTCTGAAGAGGACTTGAATGAAATGGAGCAAAAGCTCATT
TCTGAAGAGGACTTGAATGAAATGGAGCAAAAGCTCATTTCTGAAGAGGACTTGAATGAAATGGAGAGCT
TGGGCGACCTCACCATGGAGCAAAAGCTCATTTCTGAAGAGGACTTGAATTCAAGGCCTGGTACCATGCG
ACTCTCCAAAACCCTCGTCGACATGGACATGGCCGACTACAGTGCTGCACTGGACCCAGCCTACACCACC
CTGGAATTTGAGAATGTGCAGGTGTTGACGATGGGCAATGACACGTCCCCATCAGAAGGCACCAACCTCA
ACGCGCCCAACAGCCTGGGTGTCAGCGCCCTGTGTGCCATCTGCGGGGACCGGGCCACGGGCAAACACTA
CGGTGCCTCGAGCTGTGACGGCTGCAAGGGCTTCTTCCGGAGGAGCGTGCGGAAGAACCACATGTACTCC
TGCAGATTTAGCCGGCAGTGCGTGGTGGACAAAGACAAGAGGAACCAGTGCCGCTACCGCAGGCTCAAGA
AATGCTTCCGGGCTGGCATGAAGAAGGAAGCCGTCCAGAATGAGCGGGACCGGATCAGCACTCGAAGGTC
AAGCTATGAGGACAGCAGCCTGCCCTCCATCAATGCGCTCCTGCAGGCGGAGGTCCTGTCCCGACAGATC
ACCTCCCCCGTCTCCGGGATCAACGGCGACATTCGGGCGAAGAAGATTGCCAGCATCGCAGATGTGTGTG
AGTCCATGAAGGAGCAGCTGCTGGTTCTCGTTGAGTGGGCCAAGTACATCCCAGCTTTCTGCGAGCTCCC
CCTGGACGACCAGGTGGCCCTGCTCAGAGCCCATGCTGGCGAGCACCTGCTGCTCGGAGCCACCAAGAGA
TCCATGGTGTTCAAGGACGTGCTGCTCCTAGGCAATGACTACATTGTCCCTCGGCACTGCCCGGAGCTGG
CGGAGATGAGCCGGGTGTCCATACGCATCCTTGACGAGCTGGTGCTGCCCTTCCAGGAGCTGCAGATCGA
TGACAATGAGTATGCCTACCTCAAAGCCATCATCTTCTTTGACCCAGATGCCAAGGGGCTGAGCGATCCA
GGGAAGATCAAGCGGCTGCGTTCCCAGGTGCAGGTGAGCTTGGAGGACTACATCAACGACCGCCAGTATG
ACTCGCGTGGCCGCTTTGGAGAGCTGCTGCTGCTGCTGCCCACCTTGCAGAGCATCACGTGGCAGATGAT
CGAGCAGATCCAGTTCATCAAGCTCTTCGGCATGGCCAAGATTGACAACCTGTTGCAGGAGATGCTGCTG
GGAGGGTCCCCCAGCGATGCACCCCATGCCCACCACCCCCTGCACCCTCACCTGATGCAGGAACATATGG
GAACCAACGTCATCGTTGCCAACACAATGCCCACTCACCTCAGCAACGGACAGATGTGTGAGTGGCCCCG
ACCCAGGGGACAGGCAGCCACCCCTGAGACCCCACAGCCCTCACCGCCAGGTGGCTCAGGGTCTGAGCCC
TATAAGCTCCTGCCGGGAGCCGTCGCCACAATCGTCAAGCCCCTCTCTGCCATCCCCCAGCCGACCATCA
CCAAGCAGGAAGTTATCTAGCAAGCCGCTGGGGCTTGGGGGCTCCACTGGCTCCCCCCAGCCCCCTAAGA
GAGCACCTGGTGATCACGTGGTCACGGCAAAGGAAGACGTGATGCCAGGACCAGTCCCAGAGCAGGAATG
GGAAGGATGAAGGGCCCGAGAACATGGCCTAAGGGCCACATCCCACTGCCACCCTTGACGCCCTGCTCTG
GATAACAAGACTTTGACTTGGGGAGACCTCTACTGCCTTGGACAACTTTTCTCATGTTGAAGCCACTGCC
TTCACCTTCACCTTCATCCATGTCCAACCCCCGACTTCATCCCAAAGGACAGCCGCCTGGAGATGACTTG
AGGCCTTACTTAAACCCAGCTCCCTTCTTCCCTAGCCTGGTGCTTCTCCTCTCCTAGCCCCGGTCATGGT
GTCCAGACAGAGCCCTGTGAGGCTGGGTCCAATTGTGGCACTTGGGGCACCTTGCTCCTCCTTCTGCTGC
TGCCCCCACCTCTGCTGCCTCCCTCTGCTGTCACCTTGCTCAGCCATCCCGTCTTCTCCAACACCACCTC
TACAGAGGCCAAGGAGGCCTTGGAAACGATTCCCCCAGTCATTCTGGGAACATGTTGTAAGCACTGACTG
GGACCAGGCACCAGGCAGGGTCTAGAGCGGCCGCTCGAGTCTAGAGGGCCCGTTTAAACCCGCTGATCAG
CCTCGACTGTGCCTTCTAGTTGCCAGCCATCTGTTGTTTGCCCCTCCCCCGTGCCTTCCTTGACCCTGGA
AGGTGCCACTCCCACTGTCCTTTCCTAATAAAATGAGGAAATTGCATCGCATTGTCTGAGTAGGTGTCAT
TCTATTCTGGGGGGTGGGGTGGGGCAGGACAGCAAGGGGGAGGATTGGGAAGACAATAGCAGGCATGCTG
GGGATGCGGTGGGCTCTATGGCTTCTGAGGCGGAAAGAACCAGCTGGGGCTCTAGGGGGTATCCCC
[124 nt withheld, positions 3707-3830]
C
[91 nt withheld, positions 3832-3922]
AGGGTGATGGTTCACGTACCTAGAAGTTCCTATTCCGAAGTTCCTATTCTCTAGAAAGTATAGGAACTTC
CTTGGCCAAAAAGCCTGAACTCACCGCGACGTCTGTCGAGAAGTTTCTGATCGAAAAGTTCGACAGCGTC
TCCGACCTGATGCAGCTCTCGGAGGGCGAAGAATCTCGTGCTTTCAGCTTCGATGTAGGAGGGCGTGGAT
ATGTCCTGCGGGTAAATAGCTGCGCCGATGGTTTCTACAAAGATCGTTATGTTTATCGGCACTTTGCATC
GGCCGCGCTCCCGATTCCGGAAGTGCTTGACATTGGGGAATTCAGCGAGAGCCTGACCTATTGCATCTCC
CGCCGTGCACAGGGTGTCACGTTGCAAGACCTGCCTGAAACCGAACTGCCCGCTGTTCTGCAGCCGGTCG
CGGAGGCCATGGATGCGATCGCTGCGGCCGATCTTAGCCAGACGAGCGGGTTCGGCCCATTCGGACCGCA
AGGAATCGGTCAATACACTACATGGCGTGATTTCATATGCGCGATTGCTGATCCCCATGTGTATCACTGG
CAAACTGTGATGGACGACACCGTCAGTGCGTCCGTCGCGCAGGCTCTCGATGAGCTGATGCTTTGGGCCG
AGGACTGCCCCGAAGTCCGGCACCTCGTGCACGCGGATTTCGGCTCCAACAATGTCCTGACGGACAATGG
CCGCATAACAGCGGTCATTGACTGGAGCGAGGCGATGTTCGGGGATTCCCAATACGAGGTCGCCAACATC
TTCTTCTGGAGGCCGTGGTTGGCTTGTATGGAGCAGCAGACGCGCTACTTCGAGCGGAGGCATCCGGAGC
TTGCAGGATCGCCGCGGCTCCGGGCGTATATGCTCCGCATTGGTCTTGACCAACTCTATCAGAGCTTGGT
TGACGGCAATTTCGATGATGCAGCTTGGGCGCAGGGTCGATGCGACGCAATCGTCCGATCCGGAGCCGGG
ACTGTCGGGCGTACACAAATCGCCCGCAGAAGCGCGGCCGTCTGGACCGATGGCTGTGTAGAAGTACTCG
CCGATAGTGGAAACCGACGCCCCAGCACTCGTCCGAGGGCAAAGGAATAGCACGTACTACGAGATTTCGA
TTCCACCGCCGCCTTCTATGAAAGGTTGGGCTTCGGAATCGTTTTCCGGGACGCCGGCTGGATGATCCTC
CAGCGCGGGGATCTCATGCTGGAGTTCTTCGCCCACCCCAACTTGTTTATTGCAGCTTATAATGGTTACA
AATAAAGCAATAGCATCACAAATTTCACAAATAAAGCATTTTTTTCACTGCATTCTAGTTGTGGTTTGTC
CAAACTCATCAATGTATCTTATCATGTCTGTATACCGTCGACCTCTAGCTAGAGCTTGGCGTAATCATGG
TCATAGCTGTTTCCTGTGTGAAATTGTTATCCGCTCACAATTCCACACAACATACGAGCCGGAAGCATAA
AGTGTAAAGCCTGGGGTGCCTAATGAGTGAGCTAACTCACATTAATTGCGTTGCGCTCACTGCCCGCTTT
CCAGTCGGGAAACCTGTCGTGCCAGCTGCATTAATGAATCGGCCAACGCGCGGGGAGAGGCGGTTTGCGT
ATTGGGCGCTCTTCCGCTTCCTCGCTCACTGACTCGCTGCGCTCGGTCGTTCGGCTGCGGCGAGCGGTAT
CAGCTCACTCAAAGGCGGTAATACGGTTATCCACAGAATCAGGGGATAACGCAGGAAAGAACATGTGAGC
AAAAGGCCAGCAAAAGGCCAGGAACCGTAAAAAGGCCGCGTTGCTGGCGTTTTTCCATAGGCTCCGCCCC
CCTGACGAGCATCACAAAAATCGACGCTCAAGTCAGAGGTGGCGAAACCCGACAGGACTATAAAGATACC
AGGCGTTTCCCCCTGGAAGCTCCCTCGTGCGCTCTCCTGTTCCGACCCTGCCGCTTACCGGATACCTGTC
CGCCTTTCTCCCTTCGGGAAGCGTGGCGCTTTCTCATAGCTCACGCTGTAGGTATCTCAGTTCGGTGTAG
GTCGTTCGCTCCAAGCTGGGCTGTGTGCACGAACCCCCCGTTCAGCCCGACCGCTGCGCCTTATCCGGTA
ACTATCGTCTTGAGTCCAACCCGGTAAGACACGACTTATCGCCACTGGCAGCAGCCACTGGTAACAGGAT
TAGCAGAGCGAGGTATGTAGGCGGTGCTACAGAGTTCTTGAAGTGGTGGCCTAACTACGGCTACACTAGA
AGAACAGTATTTGGTATCTGCGCTCTGCTGAAGCCAGTTACCTTCGGAAAAAGAGTTGGTAGCTCTTGAT
CCGGCAAACAAACCACCGCTGGTAGCGGTGGTTTTTTTGTTTGCAAGCAGCAGATTACGCGCAGAAAAAA
AGGATCTCAAGAAGATCCTTTGATCTTTTCTACGGGGTCTGACGCTCAGTGGAACGAAAACTCACGTTAA
GGGATTTTGGTCATGAGATTATCAAAAAGGATCTTCACCTAGATCCTTTTAAATTAAAAATGAAGTTTTA
AATCAATCTAAAGTATATATGAGTAAACTTGGTCTGACAGTTACCAATGCTTAATCAGTGAGGCACCTAT
CTCAGCGATCTGTCTATTTCGTTCATCCATAGTTGCCTGACTCCCCGTCGTGTAGATAACTACGATACGG
GAGGGCTTACCATCTGGCCCCAGTGCTGCAATGATACCGCGAGACCCACGCTCACCGGCTCCAGATTTAT
CAGCAATAAACCAGCCAGCCGGAAGGGCCGAGCGCAGAAGTGGTCCTGCAACTTTATCCGCCTCCATCCA
GTCTATTAATTGTTGCCGGGAAGCTAGAGTAAGTAGTTCGCCAGTTAATAGTTTGCGCAACGTTGTTGCC
ATTGCTACAGGCATCGTGGTGTCACGCTCGTCGTTTGGTATGGCTTCATTCAGCTCCGGTTCCCAACGAT
CAAGGCGAGTTACATGATCCCCCATGTTGTGCAAAAAAGCGGTTAGCTCCTTCGGTCCTCCGATCGTTGT
CAGAAGTAAGTTGGCCGCAGTGTTATCACTCATGGTTATGGCAGCACTGCATAATTCTCTTACTGTCATG
CCATCCGTAAGATGCTTTTCTGTGACTGGTGAGTACTCAACCAAGTCATTCTGAGAATAGTGTATGCGGC
GACCGAGTTGCTCTTGCCCGGCGTCAATACGGGATAATACCGCGCCACATAGCAGAACTTTAAAAGTGCT
CATCATTGGAAAACGTTCTTCGGGGCGAAAACTCTCAAGGATCTTACCGCTGTTGAGATCCAGTTCGATG
TAACCCACTCGTGCACCCAACTGATCTTCAGCATCTTTTACTTTCACCAGCGTTTCTGGGTGAGCAAAAA
CAGGAAGGCAAAATGCCGCAAAAAAGGGAATAAGGGCGACACGGAAATGTTGAATACTCATACTCTTCCT
TTTTCAATATTATTGAAGCATTTATCAGGGTTATTGTCTCATGAGCGGATACATATTTGAATGTATTTAG
AAAAATAAACAAATAGGGGTTCCGCGCACATTTCCCCGAAAAGTGCCACCTGACGTC
Features (pLannotate 1.2.2; 27 found; start..end, strand, type, name):
     28..80      -  misc_feature   bom (fragment): basis of mobility region from pBR322
    235..614     +  enhancer       CMV enhancer: human cytomegalovirus immediate early enhancer
    615..818     +  promoter       CMV promoter: human cytomegalovirus (CMV) immediate early promoter
    820..839     +  promoter       PLtetO-1 promoter (fragment): modified phage lambda PL promoter with tet operator sites (Lutz and Bujard, 1997)
    841..860     +  promoter       PLtetO-1 promoter (fragment): modified phage lambda PL promoter with tet operator sites (Lutz and Bujard, 1997)
    868..901     +  promoter       TRE3GV promoter (fragment): 3rd-generation Tet-responsive promoter that can be activated by binding of Tet-On® 3G, optimized for retroviral and lentiviral vectors
   1059..1088    +  CDS            Myc: Myc (human c-Myc proto-oncogene) epitope tag
   1098..1127    +  CDS            Myc: Myc (human c-Myc proto-oncogene) epitope tag
   1137..1166    +  CDS            Myc: Myc (human c-Myc proto-oncogene) epitope tag
   1176..1205    +  CDS            Myc: Myc (human c-Myc proto-oncogene) epitope tag
   1215..1244    +  CDS            Myc: Myc (human c-Myc proto-oncogene) epitope tag
   1278..1307    +  CDS            Myc: Myc (human c-Myc proto-oncogene) epitope tag
   1326..2747    +  CDS            HNF4A: HNF4A_HUMAN - Also known as HNF4, NR2A1, TCF14. Experimental evidence at protein level: Swiss-Prot protein existence level 1. Transcriptional regulator which controls the expression of hepatic genes during the transition of endodermal cells to hepatic progenitor cells, facilitating the recruitment of RNA pol II to the promoters of target genes (PubMed:30597922). Activates the transcription of CYP2C38 (By similarity). Represses the CLOCK- ARNTL/BMAL1 transcriptional activity and is essential for circadian rhythm maintenance and period regulation in the liver and colon cells (PubMed:30530698). F
   3437..3661    +  polyA_signal   bGH poly(A) signal: bovine growth hormone polyadenylation signal
   3665..3686    +  promoter       SV40 promoter (fragment): SV40 enhancer and early promoter
   3707..3940    +  rep_origin     f1 ori (fragment) (sequence partly withheld): f1 bacteriophage origin of replication; arrow indicates direction of (+) strand synthesis
   3945..3992    +  protein_bind   FRT: FLP-mediated recombination occurs in the 8-bp core sequence TCTAGAAA (Turan and Bode, 2011). FLP recombinase from the Saccharomyces cerevisiae 2μ plasmid
   4000..5022    +  CDS            HygR: aminoglycoside phosphotransferase from E. coli; aph(4)-Ia; confers resistance to hygromycin
   5032..5157    +  CDS            ble (fragment): BLE_KLEPN - Experimental evidence at protein level: Swiss-Prot protein existence level 1. Binding protein with a strong affinity to the bleomycin family of antibiotics. Binds to CL990; an antimitotic-antibiotic compound. From Klebsiella pneumoniae.
   5152..5273    +  polyA_signal   SV40 poly(A) signal: SV40 polyadenylation signal
   5346..5362    -  protein_bind   lac operator: The lac repressor binds to the lac operator to inhibit transcription in E. coli. This inhibition can be relieved by adding lactose or isopropyl-β-D-thiogalactopyranoside (IPTG). lac repressor encoded by lacI
   5370..5400    -  promoter       lac promoter: promoter for the E. coli lac operon
   5415..5436    -  protein_bind   CAP binding site: CAP binding activates transcription in the presence of cAMP. E. coli catabolite activator protein
   5449..5541    -  CDS            lacI (fragment): lac repressor; lacI; The lac repressor binds to the lac operator to inhibit transcription in E. coli. This inhibition can be relieved by adding lactose or isopropyl-β-D-thiogalactopyranoside (IPTG).
   5724..6312    -  rep_origin     ori: high-copy-number ColE1/pMB1/pBR322/pUC origin of replication
   6483..7343    -  CDS            AmpR: β-lactamase; bla; confers resistance to ampicillin, carbenicillin, and related antibiotics
   7344..7448    -  promoter       AmpR promoter: bla
