[The description below was written by a language model from this plasmid's Addgene catalogue record and pLannotate feature annotations shown in this document.]
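Description:
FR_HNF4A2-C106R is a mammalian expression plasmid built on the Invitrogen pcDNA5/FRT/TO backbone, designed for Flp-mediated, site-directed genomic integration and tetracycline-inducible expression. It is propagated in E. coli as a high-copy plasmid through its ColE1/pUC-type origin and selected with ampicillin via the β-lactamase gene. The full annotated sequence is about 7.5 kb.

The payload is human HNF4A, splice variant 2, carrying the C106R point mutation; the corresponding wild-type construct is FR_HNF4A2. The insert was cloned into a NotI site retained on both sides. The feature table shows six tandem Myc epitope copies upstream of the HNF4A coding sequence, matching the recorded N-terminal Myc tag. Expression is driven by the CMV immediate-early enhancer and promoter followed by short tet operator matches (annotated as fragments of other Tet-regulated promoters). This is the CMV/TetO arrangement, in which transcription is held off by Tet repressor and released by adding tetracycline. The bGH polyadenylation signal terminates the transcript.

Downstream, an FRT site sits directly in front of a hygromycin resistance coding sequence, which is followed by an SV40 poly(A) signal. No complete promoter is annotated for this gene. In this type of system, hygromycin resistance is normally gained only after Flp recombines the plasmid into a genomic FRT site that supplies the promoter, so selection enriches for correct single-site integrants. The construct therefore suits making isogenic stable cell lines with inducible expression of mutant HNF4A. The associated publication studied the effects of HNF4α on proliferation and apoptosis in the INS-1 pancreatic β-cell line. The record does not state the functional consequence of C106R.
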