Addgene plasmid #31123: FR_HNF4A2-C106R
Depositing lab: Gerhart Ryffel. Depositing organization: Universitaetsklinikum Essen. Publication: Tissue-specific transcription factor HNF4alpha inhibits cell proliferation and induces apoptosis in the pancreatic INS-1 beta-cell line. Erdmann S, Senkel S, Arndt T, Lucas B, Lausen J, Klein-Hitpass L, Ryffel GU, Thomas H. Biol Chem. 2007 Jan . 388(1):91-106. 10.1515/BC.2007.011 PubMed 17214554.
Backbone
  Vector backbone: pcDNA5/FRT/TO
  Backbone manufacturer: Invitrogen
  Backbone size w/o insert (bp): 5137
  Vector type: Mammalian Expression
  Selectable markers: Hygromycin
Growth in bacteria
  Bacterial resistance: Ampicillin, 100 μg/mL
  Growth temperature: 37°C
  Growth strain: DH5alpha
  Copy number: High Copy
Gene/Insert
  Gene/Insert name: HNF4A
  Species: H. sapiens (human)
  Insert size (bp): 2250
  Mutation: splice variant 2, mutation C106R. Wild type sequence in FR_HNF4A2 (Thomas et al 2004)
  GenBank ID: NM_000457
  Entrez Gene: HNF4A (a.k.a. FRTS4, HNF4, HNF4a7, HNF4a8, HNF4a9, HNF4alpha, MODY, MODY1, NR2A1, NR2A21, TCF, TCF-14, TCF14)
  Tag / fusion protein: Myc (N terminal on insert)
  Cloning method: Restriction Enzyme; 5′ cloning site NotI (not destroyed); 3′ cloning site NotI (not destroyed)
  Sequencing primers: 5′ na
Terms and licenses: Academic/Nonprofit Terms; Industry Terms: Not Available to Industry
Depositor comments: for Flp mediated site directed integration, tetracycline inducibility
How to cite: FR_HNF4A2-C106R was a gift from Gerhart Ryffel (Addgene plasmid # 31123 ; http://n2t.net/addgene:31123 ; RRID:Addgene_31123)
