>Addgene plasmid #31123 | FR_HNF4A2-C106R | addgene partial sequence | sequence record 37179 | CMV-F 5'-CGCAAATGGGCGGTAGGCGTG-3'
GNGGNCTTTGCGACTCTCCTATCGTGATAGAGATCTCCCTATCAGTGATAGAGATCGTCGACGAGCTCGT
TTAGTGAACCGTCAGATCGCCTGGAGACGCCATCCACGCTGTTTTGACCTCCATAGAAGACACCGGGACC
GATCCAGCCTCCGGACTCTAGCGTTTAAACTTAAGCTTGGTACCGAGCTCGGATCCACTAGTCCAGTGTG
GTGGAATTCTGCAGATATCCAGCACAGTGGCGGCCGCGCTATGGAGCAAAAGCTCATTTCTGAAGAGGAC
TTGAATGAAATGGAGCAAAAGCTCATTTCTGAAGAGGACTTGAATGAAATGGAGCAAAAGCTCATTTCTG
AAGAGGACTTGAATGAAATGGAGCAAAAGCTCATTTCTGAAGAGGACTTGAATGAAATGGAGCAAAAGCT
CATTTCTGAAGAGGACTTGAATGAAATGGAGAGCTTGGGCGACCTCACCATGGAGCAAAAGCTCATTTCT
GAAGAGGACTTGAATTCAAGGCCTGGTACCATGCGACTCTCCAAAACCCTCGTCGACATGGACATGGCCG
ACTACAGTGCTGCACTGGACCCAGCCTACACCACCCTGGAATTTGAGAATGTGCAGGTGTTGACGATGGG
CAATGACACGTCCCCATCAGAAGGCACCAACCTCAACGCGCCCAACAGCCTGGGTGTCAGCGCCCTGTGT
GCCATCTGCGGGGACCGGGCCACGGGCAAACACTACGGTGCCTCGAGCTGTGACGGCTGCAAGGGCTTCT
TCCGGAGGAGCGTGCGGAAGAACCACATGTACTCCTGCAGATTTAGCCGGCAGTGCGTGGTGGACAAAGA
CAAGAGGAACCAGTGCCGCTACCGCAGGCTCAAGAAATGCTTCCGGGCTGGCATGAAGAA
